>Addgene plasmid #107953 | p4g3VT | depositor full sequence | sequence record 203739 | Full Sequence
CTAGACCAATTGAGATGTATGTCTGAATTAGTTGTTTTCAAAGCAAATGAACTAGCGATTAGTCGCTATG
ACTTAACGGAGCATGAAACCAAGCTAATTTTATGCTGTGTGGCACTACTCAACCCCACGATTGAAAACCC
TACAAGGAAAGAACGGACGGTATCGTTCACTTATAACCAATACGCTCAGATGATGAACATCAGTAGGGAA
AATGCTTATGGTGTATTAGCTAAAGCAACCAGAGAGCTGATGACGAGAACTGTGGAAATCAGGAATCCTT
TGGTTAAAGGCTTTGAGATTTTCCAGTGGACAAACTATGCCAAGTTCTCAAGCGAAAAATTAGAATTAGT
TTTTAGTGAAGAGATATTGCCTTATCTTTTCCAGTTAAAAAAATTCATAAAATATAATCTGGAACATGTT
AAGTCTTTTGAAAACAAATACTCTATGAGGATTTATGAGTGGTTATTAAAAGAACTAACACAAAAGAAAA
CTCACAAGGCAAATATAGAGATTAGCCTTGATGAATTTAAGTTCATGTTAATGCTTGAAAATAACTACCA
TGAGTTTAAAAGGCTTAACCAATGGGTTTTGAAACCAATAAGTAAAGATTTAAACACTTACAGCAATATG
AAATTGGTGGTTGATAAGCGAGGCCGCCCGACTGATACGTTGATTTTCCAAGTTGAACTAGATAGACAAA
TGGATCTCGTAACCGAACTTGAGAACAACCAGATAAAAATGAATGGTGACAAAATACCAACAACCATTAC
ATCAGATTCCTACCTACATAACGGACTAAGAAAAACACTACACGATGCTTTAACTGCAAAAATTCAGCTC
ACCAGTTTTGAGGCAAAATTTTTGAGTGACATGCAAAGTAAGTATGATCTCAATGGTTCGTTCTCATGGC
TCACGCAAAAACAACGAACCACACTAGAGAACATACTGGCTAAATACGGAAGGATCTGAGGTTCTTATGG
CTCTTGTATCTATCAGTGAAGCATCAAGACTAACAAACAAAAGTAGAACAACTGTTCACCGTTACATATC
AAAGGGAAAACTGTCCATATGCACAGATGAAAACGGTGTAAAAAAGATAGATACATCAGAGCTTTTACGA
GTTTTTGGTGCATTCAAAGCTGTTCACCATGAACAGATCGACAATGTAACTACTAGAGTAATACGACTCA
CTGTAGGGAATACAAGCTACTTGTTCTTTTTGCATACTAGAGAAAGAGGAGAAATACTAGATGGTGAGCA
AGGGCGAGGAGCTGTTCACCGGGGTGGTGCCCATCCTGGTCGAGCTGGACGGCGACGTAAACGGCCACAA
GTTCAGCGTGTCCGGCGAGGGCGAGGGCGATGCCACCTACGGCAAGCTGACCCTGAAGCTGATCTGCACC
ACCGGCAAGCTGCCCGTGCCCTGGCCCACCCTCGTGACCACCCTGGGCTACGGCCTGCAGTGCTTCGCCC
GCTACCCCGACCACATGAAGCAGCACGACTTCTTCAAGTCCGCCATGCCCGAAGGCTACGTCCAGGAGCG
CACCATCTTCTTCAAGGACGACGGCAACTACAAGACCCGCGCCGAGGTGAAGTTCGAGGGCGACACCCTG
GTGAACCGCATCGAGCTGAAGGGCATCGACTTCAAGGAGGACGGCAACATCCTGGGGCACAAGCTGGAGT
ACAACTACAACAGCCACAACGTCTATATCACCGCCGACAAGCAGAAGAACGGCATCAAGGCCAACTTCAA
GATCCGCCACAACATCGAGGACGGCGGCGTGCAGCTCGCCGACCACTACCAGCAGAACACCCCCATCGGC
GACGGCCCCGTGCTGCTGCCCGACAACCACTACCTGAGCTACCAGTCCGCCCTGAGCAAAGACCCCAACG
AGAAGCGCGATCACATGGTCCTGCTGGAGTTCGTGACCGCCGCCGGGATCACTCTCGGCATGGACGAGCT
GTACAAGTAATAATACTAGAGCCAGGCATCAAATAAAACGAAAGGCTCAGTCGAAAGACTGGGCCTTTCG
TTTTATCTGTTGTTTGTCGGTGAACGCTCTCTACTAGAGTCACACTGGCTCACCTTCGGGTGGGCCTTTC
TGCGTTTATATACTAGAGCTAAATACATTCAAATATCTATCCGCTCATGAGACAATAACCCTGATAAATG
CTTCAATAATATTGAAAAAGGAAGAATATGAGTATTCAACATTTCCGTGTCGCCCTTATTCCCTTTTTTG
CGGCATTTTGCCTTCCTGTTTTTGCTCACCCAGAAACGCTGGTGAAAGTAAAAGATGCCGAAGATCAGTT
GGGTGCACGTGTGGGTTACATCGAACTGGACCTCAACAGCGGTAAGATTCTTGAGAGTTTTCGCCCCGAA
GAACGTTTCCCAATGATGAGCACTTTTAAAGTTCTGCTCTGTGGCGCGGTATTATCCCGTATTGACGCCG
GGCAAGAGCAACTCGGTCGCCGCATACACTATTCTCAGAATGACTTGGTTGAGTACTCACCAGTCACAGA
AAAGCATCTTACGGACGGCATGACAGTACGCGAATTATGCAGCGCTGCCATAACCATGAGTGATAACACG
GCGGCCAACTTACTTCTGACAACGATCGGAGGACCGAAGGAGCTTACCGCTTTTTTGCACAACATGGGTG
ATCATGTAACTCGCCTTGATCGTTGGGAACCGGAGCTGAATGAAGCCATACCAAACGACGAGCGTGACAC
CACGATGCCTGTAGCTATGGCAACAACGTTGCGCAAACTCTTAACTGGCGAACTTCTTACTCTCGCTTCC
CGGCAACAATTAATAGACTGGATGGAGGCGGATAAAGTTGCAGGACCACTTCTGCGCTCGGCCCTTCCGG
CTGGCTGGTTTATTGCTGATAAATCTGGAGCCGGTGAGCGTGGGTCCCGCGGTATTATTGCAGCCCTGGG
GCCAGATGGTAAGCCCTCCCGTATCGTAGTTATCTACACGACGGGGAGCCAGGCAACTATGGACGAACGT
AATCGCCAGATCGCTGAGATAGGTGCCTCCCTGATTAAGCATTGGTAATAATACTAGCTCCGGCAAAAAA
ACGGGCAAGGTGTCACCACCCTGCCCTTTTTCTTTAAAACCGAAAAGATTACTTCGCGTTTGCCACCTGA
CGTCTAAGAAAAGGAATATTCAGCAATTTGCCCGTGCCGAAGAAAGGCCCACCCGTGAAGGTGAGCCAGT
GAGTTGATTGCTACGTAATTAGTTAGTTAGCCCTTAGTGACTCGAATTCGCGGCCGCTTCTAGAGTATAA
ACGCAGAAAGGCCCACCCGAAGGTGAGCCAGTGTGACTCTAGTAGAGAGCGTTCACCGACAAACAACAGA
TAAAACGAAAGGCCCAGTCTTTCGACTGAGCCTTTCGTTTTATTTGATGCCTGGCTCTAGTATTATTACT
TGTACAGCTCGTCCATGCCGAGAGTGATCCCGGCGGCGGTCACGAACTCCAGCAGGACCATGTGATCGCG
CTTCTCGTTGGGGTCTTTGCTCAGCTTGGACTGGGTGCTCAGGTAGTGGTTGTCGGGCAGCAGCACGGGG
CCGTCGCCGATGGGGGTGTTCTGCTGGTAGTGGTCGGCGAGCTGCACGCCGCCGTCCTCGATGTTGTGGC
GGATCTTGAAGTTGGCCTTGATGCCGTTCTTCTGCTTGTCGGCGGTGATATAGACGTTGTCGCTAAAGTA
GTTGTACTCCAGCTTGTGCCCCAGGATGTTGCCGTCCTCCTTGAAGTCGATGCCCTTCAGCTCGATGCGG
TTCACCAGGGTGTCGCCCTCGAACTTCACCTCGGCGCGGGTCTTGTAGTTGCCGTCGTCCTTGAAGAAGA
TGGTGCGCTCCTGGACGTAGCCTTCGGGCATGGCGGACTTGAAGAAGTCGTGCTGCTTCATGTGGTCGGG
GTAGCGGGCGAAGCACTGCACGCCCCAGGACAGGGTGGTCACGAGGGTGGGCCAGGGCACGGGCAGCTTG
CCGGTGGTGCAGATGAACTTCAGGGTCAGCTTGCCGTAGGTGGCATCGCCCTCGCCCTCGCCGGACACGC
TGAACTTGTGGCCGTTTACGTCGCCGTCCAGCTCGACCAGGATGGGCACCACCCCGGTGAACAGCTCCTC
GCCCTTGCTCACCATCTAGTATTTCTCCTCTTTCTCTAGTAGCTAGCATAATACCTAGGACTGAGCTAGC
TGTAAATACTAGTAGCGGCCGCTGCAGGAGTCACTAAGGGTTAGTTAGTTAGATTAGCAGAAAGTCAAAA
GCCTCCGACCGGAGGCTTTTGACTAAAACTTCCCTTGGGGTTATCATTGGGGCTCACTCAAAGGCGGTAA
TCAGATAAAAAAAATCCTTAGCTTTCGCTAAGGATGATTTCTGCTAGAGCTGTCAGACCAAGTTTACGAG
CTCGCTTGGACTCCTGTTGATAGATCCAGTAATGACCTCAGAACTCCATCTGGATTTGTTCAGAACGCTC
GGTTGCCGCCGGGCGTTTTTTATTGGTGAGAATCCAAGCACTAGGGACAGTAAGACGGGTAAGCCTGTTG
ATGATACCGCTGCCTTACTGGGTGCATTAGCCAGTCTGAATGACCTGTCACGGGATAATCCGAAGTGGTC
AGACTGGAAAATCAGAGGGCAGGAACTGCTGAACAGCAAAAAGTCAGATAGCACCACATAGCAGACCCGC
CATAAAACGCCCTGAGAAGCCCGTGACGGGCTTTTCTTGTATTATGGGTAGTTTCCTTGCATGAATCCAT
AAAAGGCGCCTGTAGTGCCATTTACCCCCATTCACTGCCAGAGCCGTGAGCGCAGCGAACTGAATGTCAC
GAAAAAGACAGCGACTCAGGTGCCTGATGGTCGGAGACAAAAGGAATATTCAGCGATTTGCCCGAGCTTG
CGAGGGTGCTACTTAAGCCTTTAGGGTTTTAAGGTCTGTTTTGTAGAGGAGCAAACAGCGTTTGCGACAT
CCTTTTGTAATACTGCGGAACTGACTAAAGTAGTGAGTTATACACAGGGCTGGGATCTATTCTTTTTATC
TTTTTTTATTCTTTCTTTATTCTATAAATTATAACCACTTGAATATAAACAAAAAAAACACACAAAGGTC
TAGCGGAATTTACAGAGGGTCTAGCAGAATTTACAAGTTTTCCAGCAAAGGTCTAGCAGAATTTACAGAT
ACCCACAACTCAAAGGAAAAGGACATGTAATTATCATTGACTAGCCCATCTCAATTGGTATAGTGATTAA
AATCAC
Features (pLannotate 1.2.2; 19 found; start..end, strand, type, name):
     19..969     +  CDS            Rep101: RepA protein needed for replication with the pSC101 origin; rep101
   1179..1199    +  intron         CMV intron (fragment): modified intron A from human cytomegalovirus (CMV)
   1251..1970    +  CDS            Venus: yellow fluorescent protein (YFP) with fast and efficient maturation (Nagai et al., 2002) mammalian codon-optimized
   1990..2061    +  terminator     rrnB T1 terminator: transcription terminator T1 from the E. coli rrnB gene
   2077..2104    +  terminator     T7Te terminator: phage T7 early transcription terminator
   2126..2195    +  promoter       AmpR promoter: bla
   2198..3058    +  CDS            AmpR: β-lactamase; bla; confers resistance to ampicillin, carbenicillin, and related antibiotics
   3069..3128    +  terminator     his operon terminator: This putative transcriptin terminator from the E. coli his operon has a 2-bp deletion introduced during synthesis. Its efficiency has not been determined.
   3188..3217    -  terminator     T3Te terminator: phage T3 early transcription terminator
   3264..3285    +  misc_feature   BioBrick prefix: BioBrick prefix for parts that do not start with "ATG"
   3292..3319    -  terminator     T7Te terminator: phage T7 early transcription terminator
   3335..3406    -  terminator     rrnB T1 terminator: transcription terminator T1 from the E. coli rrnB gene
   3426..4145    -  CDS            mTurquoise2: enhanced monomeric variant of CFP (Goedhart et al., 2012) mammalian codon-optimized
   4172..4203    -  promoter       J23119 promoter (fragment): bacterial promoter (Registry of Standard Biological Parts BBa J23119)
   4207..4227    +  misc_feature   BioBrick suffix: universal suffix for all parts
   4263..4294    +  terminator     tonB terminator: bidirectional E. coli tonB-P14 transcription terminator
   4341..4381    -  terminator     bacterial terminator (fragment): putative bacterial transcription terminator
   4419..4513    +  terminator     lambda t0 terminator: transcription terminator from phage lambda
   5005..5227    +  rep_origin     pSC101 ori: low-copy replication origin that requires the Rep101 protein
