>Addgene plasmid #107953 | p4g3VT | addgene full sequence | sequence record 207945 | Addgene NGS Result
CTAGACCAATTGAGATGTATGTCTGAATTAGTTGTTTTCAAAGCAAATGAACTAGCGATTAGTCGCTATG
ACTTAACGGAGCATGAAACCAAGCTAATTTTATGCTGTGTGGCACTACTCAACCCCACGATTGAAAACCC
TACAAGGAAAGAACGGACGGTATCGTTCACTTATAACCAATACGCTCAGATGATGAACATCAGTAGGGAA
AATGCTTATGGTGTATTAGCTAAAGCAACCAGAGAGCTGATGACGAGAACTGTGGAAATCAGGAATCCTT
TGGTTAAAGGCTTTGAGATTTTCCAGTGGACAGACTATGCCAAGTTCTCAAGCGAAAAATTAGAATTAGT
TTTTAGTGAAGAGATATTGCCTTATCTTTTCCAGTTAAAAAAATTCATAAAATATAATCTGGAACATGTT
AAGTCTTTTGAAAACAAATACTCTATGAGGATTTATGAGTGGTTATTAAAAGAACTAACACAAAAGAAAA
CTCACAAGGCAAATATAGAGATTAGCCTTGATGAATTTAAGTTCATGTTAATGCTTGAAAATAACTACCA
TGAGTTTAAAAGGCTTAACCAATGGGTTTTGAAACCAATAAGTAAAGATTTAAACACTTACAGCAATATG
AAATTGGTGGTTGATAAGCGAGGCCGCCCGACTGATACGTTGATTTTCCAAGTTGAACTAGATAGACAAA
TGGATCTCGTAACCGAACTTGAGAACAACCAGATAAAAATGAATGGTGACAAAATACCAACAACCATTAC
ATCAGATTCCTACCTACATAACGGACTAAGAAAAACACTACACGATGCTTTAACTGCAAAAATTCAGCTC
ACCAGTTTTGAGGCAAAATTTTTGAGTGACATGCAAAGTAAGTATGATCTCAATGGTTCGTTCTCATGGC
TCACGCAAAAACAACGAACCACACTAGAGAACATACTGGCTAAATACGGAAGGATCTGAGGTTCTTATGG
CTCTTGTATCTATCAGTGAAGCATCAAGACTAACAAACAAAAGTAGAACAACTGTTCACCGTTACATATC
AAAGGGAAAACTGTCCATATGCACAGATGAAAACGGTGTAAAAAAGATAGATACATCAGAGCTTTTACGA
GTTTTTGGTGTATTCAAAGCTGTTCACCATGAACAGATCGACAATGTAACTACTAGAGTAATACGACTCA
CTGTAGGGAATACAAGCTACTTGTTCTTTTTGCATACTAGAGAAAGAGGAGAAATACTAGATGGTGAGCA
AGGGCGAGGAGCTGTTCACCGGGGTGGTGCCCATCCTGGTCGAGCTGGACGGCGACGTAAACGGCCACAA
GTTCAGCGTGTCCGGCGAGGGCGAGGGCGATGCCACCTACGGCAAGCTGACCCTGAAGCTGATCTGCACC
ACCGGCAAGCTGCCCGTGCCCTGGCCCACCCTCGTGACCACCCTGGGCTACGGCCTGCAGTGCTTCGCCC
GCTACCCCGACCACATGAAGCAGCACGACTTCTTCAAGTCCGCCATGCCCGAAGGCTACGTCCAGGAGCG
CACCATCTTCTTCAAGGACGACGGCAACTACAAGACCCGCGCCGAGGTGAAGTTCGAGGGCGACACCCTG
GTGAACCGCATCGAGCTGAAGGGCATCGACTTCAAGGAGGACGGCAACATCCTGGGGCACAAGCTGGAGT
ACAACTACAACAGCCACAACGTCTATATCACCGCCGACAAGCAGAAGAACGGCATCAAGGCCAACTTCAA
GATCCGCCACAACATCGAGGACGGCGGCGTGCAGCTCGCCGACCACTACCAGCAGAACACCCCCATCGGC
GACGGCCCCGTGCTGCTGCCCGACAACCACTACCTGAGCTACCAGTCCGCCCTGAGCAAAGACCCCAACG
AGAAGCGCGATCACATGGTCCTGCTGGAGTTCGTGACCGCCGCCGGGATCACTCTCGGCATGGACGAGCT
GTACAAGTAATAATACTAGAGCCAGGCATCAAATAAAACGAAAGGCTCAGTCGAAAGACTGGGCCTTTCG
TTTTATCTGTTGTTTGTCGGTGAACGCTCTCTACTAGAGTCACACTGGCTCACCTTCGGGTGGGCCTTTC
TGCGTTTATATACTAGAGCTAAATACATTCAAATATCTATCCGCTCATGAGACAATAACCCTGATAAATG
CTTCAATAATATTGAAAAAGGAAGAATATGAGTATTCAACATTTCCGTGTCGCCCTTATTCCCTTTTTTG
CGGCATTTTGCCTTCCTGTTTTTGCTCACCCAGAAACGCTGGTGAAAGTAAAAGATGCCGAAGATCAGTT
GGGTGCACGTGTGGGTTACATCGAACTGGACCTCAACAGCGGTAAGATTCTTGAGAGTTTTCGCCCCGAA
GAACGTTTCCCAATGATGAGCACTTTTAAAGTTCTGCTCTGTGGCGCGGTATTATCCCGTATTGACGCCG
GGCAAGAGCAACTCGGTCGCCGCATACACTATTCTCAGAATGACTTGGTTGAGTACTCACCAGTCACAGA
AAAGCATCTTACGGACGGCATGACAGTACGCGAATTATGCAGCGCTGCCATAACCATGAGTGATAACACG
GCGGCCAACTTACTTCTGACAACGATCGGAGGACCGAAGGAGCTTACCGCTTTTTTGCACAACATGGGTG
ATCATGTAACTCGCCTTGATCGTTGGGAACCGGAGCTGAATGAAGCCATACCAAACGACGAGCGTGACAC
CACGATGCCTGTAGCTATGGCAACAACGTTGCGCAAACTCTTAGCTGGCGAACTTCTTACTCTCGCTTCC
CGGCAACAATTAATAGACTGGATGGAGGCGGATAAAGTTGCAGGACCACTTCTGCGCTCGGCCCTTCCGG
CTGGCTGGTTTATTGCTGATAAATCTGGAGCCGGTGAGCGTGGGTCCCGCGGTATTATTGCAGCCCTGGG
GCCAGATGGTAAGCCCTCCCGTATCGTAGTTATCTACACGACGGGGAGCCAGGCAACTATGGACGAACGT
AATCGCCAGATCGCTGAGATAGGTGCCTCCCTGATTAAGCATTGGTAATAATACTAGCTCCGGCAAAAAA
ACGGGCAAGGTGTCACCACCCTGCCCTTTTTCTTTAAAACCGAAAAGATTACTTCGCGTTTGCCACCTGA
CGTCTAAGAAAAGGAATATTCAGCAATTTGCCCGTGCCGAAGAAAGGCCCACCCGTGAAGGTGAGCCAGT
GAGTTGATTGCTACGTAATTAGTTAGTTAGCCCTTAGTGACTCGAATTCGCGGCCGCTTCTAGAGTATAA
ACGCAGAAAGGCCCACCCGAAGGTGAGCCAGTGTGACTCTAGTAGAGAGCGTTCACCGACAAACAACAGA
TAAAACGAAAGGCCCAGTCTTTCGACTGAGCCTTTCGTTTTATTTGATGCCTGGCTCTAGTATTATCACT
TGTACAGCTCGTCCATGCCGAGAGTGATCCCGGCGGCGGTCACGAACTCCAGCAGGACCATGTGATCGCG
CTTCTCGTTGGGGTCTTTGCTCAGCTTGGACTGGGTGCTCAGGTAGTGGTTGTCGGGCAGCAGCACGGGG
CCGTCGCCGATGGGGGTGTTCTGCTGGTAGTGGTCGGCGAGCTGCACGCCGCCGTCCTCGATGTTGTGGC
GGATCTTGAAGTTGGCCTTGATGCCGTTCTTCTGCTTGTCGGCGGTGATATAGACGTTGTCGCTAAAGTA
GTTGTACTCCAGCTTGTGCCCCAGGATGTTGCCGTCCTCCTTGAAGTCGATGCCCTTCAGCTCGATGCGG
TTCACCAGGGTGTCGCCCTCGAACTTCACCTCGGCGCGGGTCTTGTAGTTGCCGTCGTCCTTGAAGAAGA
TGGTGCGCTCCTGGACGTAGCCTTCGGGCATGGCGGACTTGAAGAAGTCGTGCTGCTTCATGTGGTCGGG
GTAGCGGGCGAAGCACTGCACGCCCCAGGACAGGGTGGTCACGAGGGTGGGCCAGGGCACGGGCAGCTTG
CCGGTGGTGCAGATGAACTTCAGGGTCAGCTTGCCGTAGGTGGCATCGCCCTCGCCCTCGCCGGACACGC
TGAACTTGTGGCCGTTTACGTCGCCGTCCAGCTCGACCAGGATGGGCACCACCCCGGTGAACAGCTCCTC
GCCCTTGCTCACCATCTAGTATTTCTCCTCTTTCTCTAGTAGCTAGCATAATACCTAGGACTGAGCTAGC
TGTAAATACTAGTAGCGGCCGCTGCAGGAGTCACTAAGGGTTAGTTAGTTAGATTAGCAGAAAGTCAAAA
GCCTCCGACCGGAGGCTTTTGACTAAAACTTCCCTTGGGGTTATCATTGGGGCTCACTCAAAGGCGGTAA
TCAGATAAAAAAAATCCTTAGCTTTCGCTAAGGATGATTTCTGCTAGAGCTGTCAGACCAAGTTTACGAG
CTCGCTTGGACTCCTGTTGATAGATCCAGTAATGACCTCAGAACTCCATCTGGATTTGTTCAGAACGCTC
GGTTGCCGCCGGGCGCTTTTTATTGGTGAGAATCCAAGCACTAGGGACAGTAAGACGGGTAAGCCTGTTG
ATGATACCGCTGCCTTACTGGGTGCATTAGCCAGTCTGAATGACCTGTCACGGGATAATCCGAAGTGGCC
AGACTGGAAAATCAGAGGGCAGGAACTGCTGAACAGCAAAAAGTCAGATAGCACCACATAGCAGACCCGC
CATAAAACGCCCTGAGAAGCCCGTGACGGGCTTTTCTTGTATTATGGGTAGTTTCCTTGCATGAATCCAT
AAAAGGCGCCTGTAGTGCCATTTACCCCCATTCACTGCCAGAGCCGTGAGCGCAGCGAACTGAATGTCAC
GAAAAAGACAGCGACTCAGGTGCCTGATGGTCGGAGACAAAAGGAATATTCAGCGATTTGCCCGAGCTTG
CGAGGGTGCTACTTAAGCCTTTAGGGTTTTAAGGTCTGTTTTGTAGAGGAGCAAACAGCGTTTGCGACAT
CCTTTTGTAATACTGCGGAACTGACTAAAGTAGTGAGTTATACACAGGGCTGGGATCTATTCTTTTTATC
TTTTTTTATTCTTTCTTTATTCTATAAATTATAACCACTTGAATATAAACAAAAAAAACACACAAAGGTC
TAGCGGAATTTACAGAGGGTCTAGCAGAATTTACAAGTTTTCCAGCAAAGGTCTAGCAGAATTTACAGAT
ACCCACAACTCAAAGGAAGAGGACATGTAATTATCATTGACTAGCCCATCTCAATTGGTATAGTGATTAA
AATCAC
Features (pLannotate 1.2.2; 19 found; start..end, strand, type, name):
     19..969     +  CDS            Rep101: RepA protein needed for replication with the pSC101 origin; rep101
   1179..1199    +  intron         CMV intron (fragment): modified intron A from human cytomegalovirus (CMV)
   1251..1970    +  CDS            Venus: yellow fluorescent protein (YFP) with fast and efficient maturation (Nagai et al., 2002) mammalian codon-optimized
   1990..2061    +  terminator     rrnB T1 terminator: transcription terminator T1 from the E. coli rrnB gene
   2077..2104    +  terminator     T7Te terminator: phage T7 early transcription terminator
   2126..2195    +  promoter       AmpR promoter: bla
   2198..3058    +  CDS            AmpR: β-lactamase; bla; confers resistance to ampicillin, carbenicillin, and related antibiotics
   3069..3128    +  terminator     his operon terminator: This putative transcriptin terminator from the E. coli his operon has a 2-bp deletion introduced during synthesis. Its efficiency has not been determined.
   3188..3217    -  terminator     T3Te terminator: phage T3 early transcription terminator
   3264..3285    +  misc_feature   BioBrick prefix: BioBrick prefix for parts that do not start with "ATG"
   3292..3319    -  terminator     T7Te terminator: phage T7 early transcription terminator
   3335..3406    -  terminator     rrnB T1 terminator: transcription terminator T1 from the E. coli rrnB gene
   3429..4145    -  CDS            mTurquoise2: mTurquoise2 is a basic (constitutively fluorescent) cyan fluorescent protein published in 2012, derived from Aequorea victoria. It is reported to be a rapidly-maturing monomer with very low acid sensitivity.
   4172..4203    -  promoter       J23119 promoter (fragment): bacterial promoter (Registry of Standard Biological Parts BBa J23119)
   4207..4227    +  misc_feature   BioBrick suffix: universal suffix for all parts
   4263..4294    +  terminator     tonB terminator: bidirectional E. coli tonB-P14 transcription terminator
   4341..4381    -  terminator     bacterial terminator (fragment): putative bacterial transcription terminator
   4419..4513    +  terminator     lambda t0 terminator: transcription terminator from phage lambda
   5005..5227    +  rep_origin     pSC101 ori: low-copy replication origin that requires the Rep101 protein
