[The description below was written by a language model from this plasmid's Addgene catalogue record and pLannotate feature annotations shown in this document.]
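Description:
p4g3VT is a 5,256-nt low-copy bacterial expression plasmid built for synthetic biology work in E. coli on the BioBrick backbone pSB4A5. It replicates from the pSC101 origin, which depends on the plasmid-encoded Rep101 (RepA) protein, and is selected with ampicillin through a β-lactamase gene driven by its own bla promoter. The NGS-verified and depositor sequences give essentially identical annotations. BioBrick prefix and suffix scars and several flanking terminators (his operon, T3Te, tonB, lambda t0) insulate the backbone functions from the cargo.

The payload is a two-colour ratiometric reporter. The yellow fluorescent protein mVenus (annotated as Venus) is the signal channel. According to the catalogue entry it is expressed from a T7 promoter variant carrying a -3G substitution, together with the B0034 ribosome binding site. The automated feature table does not call either element, and the short "CMV intron" fragment upstream of Venus is most likely a spurious match in that regulatory region. The cyan protein mTurquoise2 is encoded on the opposite strand under a promoter annotated as a fragment of the J23119 family of constitutive BioBrick promoters, so it provides an internal reference signal. Each reporter gene ends in a tandem rrnB T1/T7Te terminator pair.

Dividing yellow by cyan fluorescence normalises T7 promoter output for differences in copy number, growth state and general expression capacity between cells. This version lacks the LacI generator found in related constructs, and T7 RNA polymerase activity must be supplied from the host or another plasmid. The associated work concerns programmed hierarchical patterning of bacterial populations.
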