Addgene plasmid #107953: p4g3VT
Purpose: Ratiometric reporter [PT7(-3G)-RBSB0034, low copy number, LacI generator removed]
Depositing lab: Jim Haseloff. Depositing organization: University of Cambridge. Publication: Programmed hierarchical patterning of bacterial populations. Boehm CR, Grant PK, Haseloff J. Nat Commun. 2018 Feb 22;9(1):776. doi: 10.1038/s41467-018-03069-3. PubMed 29472537.
Backbone
  Vector backbone: pSB4A5
  Vector type: Bacterial Expression, Synthetic Biology
Growth in bacteria
  Bacterial resistance: Ampicillin, 100 μg/mL
  Growth temperature: 37°C
  Growth strain: DH5alpha
  Copy number: Low Copy
Gene/Insert
  Gene/Insert name: mVenus
  Species: Synthetic
  Cloning method: Gibson Cloning
Terms and licenses: Academic/Nonprofit Terms; Industry Terms: Not Available to Industry
Depositor comments: Additional gene: mTurquoise2 . Please visit https://www.biorxiv.org/content/early/2017/10/17/204925 for bioRxiv preprint.
How to cite: p4g3VT was a gift from Jim Haseloff (Addgene plasmid # 107953 ; http://n2t.net/addgene:107953 ; RRID:Addgene_107953)
